>Addgene plasmid #146857 | pAc5.1B-EGFP-HsTNRC6C_1207-1690-F1389A_L | depositor full sequence | sequence record 289304 | Full Sequence
CTTCAAGGAATTAATTCTATATTCTAAAAACACAAATGATACTTCTAAAAAAAATCATGAATGGCATCAA
CTCTGAATCAAATCTTTGCAGATGCACCTACTTCTCATTTCCACTGTCACATCATTTTTCCAGATCTCGC
TGCCTGTTATGTGGCCCACAAACCAAGACACGTTTTATGGCCATTAAAGCTGGCTGATCGTCGCCAAACA
CCAAATACATATCAATATGTACATTCGAGAAAGAAGCGATCAAAGAAGCGTCTTCGGGCGAGTAGGAGAA
TGCGGAGGAGAAGGAGAACGAGCTGATCTAGTATCTCTCCACAATCCAATGCCAACTGACCAACTGGCCA
TATTCGGAGCAATTTGAAGCCAATTTCCATCGCCTGGCGATCGCTCCATTCTTGGCTATATGTTTTTCAC
CGTTCCCGGGGCCATTTTCAAAGACTCGTCGGTAAGATAAGATTGTGTCACTCGCTGTCTCTCTTCATTT
GTCGAAGAATGCTGAGGAATTTCGCGATGACGTCGGCGAGTATTTTGAAGAATGAGAATAATTTGTATTT
ATACGAAAATCAGTTAGTGGAATTTTCTACAAAAACATGTTATCTATAGATAATTTTGTTGCAAAATATG
TTGACTATGACAAAGATTGTATGTATATACCTTTAATGTATTCTCATTTTCTTATGTATTTATAATGGCA
ATGATGATACTGATGATATTTTAAGATGATGCCAGACCACAGGCTGATTTCTGCGTCTTTTGCCGAACGC
AGTGCATGTGCGGTTGTTGTTTTTTGGAATAGTTTCAATTTTCGGACTGTCCGCTTTGATTTCAGTTTCT
TGGCTTATTCAAAAAGCAAAGTAAAGCCAAAAAAGCGAGATGGCAATACCAAATGCGGCAAAACGGTAGT
GGAAGGAAAGGGGTGCGGGGCAGCGGAAGGAAGGGTGGGGCGGGGCGTGGCGGGGTCTGTGGCTGGGCGC
GACGTCACCGACGTTGGAGCCACTCCTTTGACCATGTGTGCGTGTGTGTATTATTCGTGTCTCGCCACTC
GCCGGTTGTTTTTTTCTTTTTATCTCGCTCTCTCTAGCGCCATCTCGTACGCATGCTCAACGCACCGCAT
GTTGCCGTGTCCTTTATGCGTCATTTTGGCTCGAAATAGGCAATTATTTAAACAAAGATTAGTCAACGAA
AACGCTAAAATAAATAAGTCTACAATATGGTTACTTATTGCCATGTGTGTGCAGCCAACGATAGCAACAA
AAGCAACAACACAGTGGCTTTCCCTCTTTCACTTTTTGTTTGCAAGCGCGTGCGAGCAAGACGGCACGAC
CGGCAAACGCAATTACGCTGACAAAGAGCAGACGAAGTTTTGGCCGAAAAACATCAAGGCGCCTGATACG
AATGCATTTGCAATAACAATTGCGATATTTAATATTGTTTATGAAGCTGTTTGACTTCAAAACACACAAA
AAAAAAAATAAAACAAATTATTTGAAAGAGAATTAGGAATCGGACAGCTTATCGTTACGGGCTAACAGCA
CACCGAGACGAAATAGCTTACCTGACGTCACAGCCTCTGGAAGAACTGCCGCCAAGCAGAGAGAGAGAGA
AAAAGAGGGAGAGCAGCTTAGACCGCATGTGCTTGTGTGTGAGGCGTCTCTCTCTTCGTCTCCTGTTTGC
GCAAACGCATAGACTGCACTGAGAAAATCGATTACCTATTTTTTATGAATGAATATTTGCACTATTACTA
TTCAAAACTATTAAGATAGCAATCACATTCAATAGCCAAATACTATACCACCTGAGCGATGCAACGAAAT
GATCAATTTGAGCAAAAATGCTGCATATTTAGGACGGCATCATTATAGAAATGCTTCTTGCTGTGTACTT
TTCTCTCGTCTGGCAGCTGTTTCGCCGTTATTGTTAAAACCGGCTTAAGTTAGGTGTGTTTTCTACGACT
AGTGATGCCCCTACTAGAAGATGTGTGTTGCACAAATGTCCCTGAATAACCAATTTGAAGTGCAGATAGC
AGTAAACGTAAGCTAATATGAATATTATTTAACTGTAATGTTTTAATATCGCTGGACATTACTAATAAAC
CCACTATAAACACATGTACATATGTATGTTTTGGCATACAATGAGTAGTTGGGGAAAAAATGTGTAAAAG
CACCGTGACCATCACAGCATAAAGATAACCAGCTGAAGTATCGAATATGAGTAACCCCCAAATTGAATCA
CATGCCGCAACTGATAGGACCCATGGAAGTACACTCTTCATGGCGATATACAAGACACACACAAGCACGA
ACACCCAGTTGCGGAGGAAATTCTCCGTAAATGAAAACCCAATCGGCGAACAATTCATACCCATATATGG
TAAAAGTTTTGAACGCGACTTGAGAGCGGAGAGCATTGCGGCTGATAAGGTTTTAGCGCTAAGCGGGCTT
TATAAAACGGGCTGCGGGACCAGTTTTCATATCACTACCGTTTGAGTTCTTGTGCTGTGTGGATACTCCT
CCCGACACAAAGCCGCTCCATCAGCCAGCAGTCGTCTAATCCAGAGACCCCGGATCGGGGTACCAACATG
GTGAGCAAGGGCGAGGAGCTGTTCACCGGGGTGGTGCCCATCCTGGTCGAGCTGGACGGCGACGTAAACG
GCCACAAGTTCAGCGTGTCCGGCGAGGGCGAGGGCGATGCCACCTACGGCAAGCTGACCCTGAAGTTCAT
CTGCACCACCGGCAAGCTGCCCGTGCCCTGGCCCACCCTCGTGACCACCCTGACCTACGGCGTGCAGTGC
TTCAGCCGCTACCCCGACCACATGAAGCAGCACGACTTCTTCAAGTCCGCCATGCCCGAAGGCTACGTCC
AGGAGCGCACCATCTTCTTCAAGGACGACGGCAACTACAAGACCCGCGCCGAGGTGAAGTTCGAGGGCGA
CACCCTGGTGAACCGCATCGAGCTGAAGGGCATCGACTTCAAGGAGGACGGCAACATCCTGGGGCACAAG
CTGGAGTACAACTACAACAGCCACAACGTCTATATCATGGCCGACAAGCAGAAGAACGGCATCAAGGTGA
ACTTCAAGATCCGCCACAACATCGAGGACGGCAGCGTGCAGCTCGCCGACCACTACCAGCAGAACACCCC
CATCGGCGACGGCCCCGTGCTGCTGCCCGACAACCACTACCTGAGCACCCAGTCCGCCCTGAGCAAAGAC
CCCAACGAGAAGCGCGATCACATGGTCCTGCTGGAGTTCGTGACCGCCGCCGGGATCACTCTCGGCATGG
ACGAGCTGTACAAGCCAAGCTTGGCCCAGGCCCTGCTCGTGAAGCAGCCACCACCGCCACCGCCCCCGCC
GCACCTGTCTCTGCACCCCTCTGCAGGCAAATCGGCCATGGACAGCTTCCCCTCGCACCCACAGACTCCC
GGCCTACCTGACCTGCAGACCAAAGAGCAGCAGTCTTCACCCAACACCTTTGCTCCTTACCCTCTCGCTG
GACTGAACCCAAACATGAATGTCAACAGCATGGACATGACCGGTGGCTTGTCGGTGAAGGACCCATCCCA
GTCCCAGTCACGCCTCCCCCAGTGGACGCACCCCAACTCCATGGATAACTTGCCCAGTGCCGCTTCCCCC
CTGGAGCAGAACCCTAGCAAGCATGGTGCTATCCCTGGAGGTCTAAGCATTGGGCCTCCAGGTAAGTCCT
CCATTGATGACTCCTATGGCCGGTACGATTTAATCCAGAACAGTGAGTCACCAGCCAGTCCTCCCGTAGC
TGTTCCCCATAGCTGGTCACGTGCCAAATCTGACAGTGATAAAATCTCAAATGGCTCTAGCATCAACTGG
CCCCCAGAAGCCCATCCGGGAGTTCCATGGAAAGGACTGCAGAATATTGACCCTGAGAATGACCCTGACG
TCACTCCTGGCAGTGTCCCCACTGGGCCTACCATCAACACCACCATCCAGGATGTCAACCGCTACCTCCT
CAAGAGTGGAGGTAAACTGTCAGACATCAAATCGACGTGGTCCTCTGGCCCTACCTCCCACACGCAAGCC
TCTCTGTCTCATGAACTATGGAAGGTGCCCAGAAACAGTACTGCACCCACGAGGCCACCTCCAGGGTTAA
CCAATCCCAAGCCCTCCTCCACCTGGGGTGCCAGCCCCCTCGGCTGGACCAGCTCCTACTCCTCGGGTTC
TGCCTGGAGCACCGACACCTCAGGAAGAACCAGCAGCTGGCTCGTTCTTCGAAACCTCACTCCCCAGATT
GATGGTTCTACACTGCGGACATTGTGTTTGCAACATGGGCCTCTTATCACATTCCACCTGAATCTGACTC
AAGGCAATGCTGTGGTCCGGTACAGCTCCAAGGAGGAGGCTGCCAAGGCCCAGAAGTCTCTGCACATGTG
CGTCCTGGGAAACACTACCATCCTGGCCGAGTTCGCTGGTGAAGAAGAAGTGAATCGCTTCTTAGCCCAA
GGCCAGGCGCTGCCACCCACTTCCAGCTGGCAGTCCAGCAGCGCGTCCAGCCAGCCGCGGCTCAGCGCAG
CGGGCAGCTCCCATGGCCTGGTACGCAGCGACGCTGGCCACTGGAACGCCCCGTGCCTGGGTGGCAAGGG
GAGCAGTGAGCTGCTGTGGGGCGGGGTGCCCCAGTACTCCAGCAGCCTGTGGGGCCCGCCCAGCGCCGAC
GACAGCAGGGTGATAGGCAGCCCCACGCCGCTAACCACCCTGCTGCCTGGGGACCTGCTCAGCGGGGAGT
CCCTGTAGTGATCTAGAGGGCCCGCGGTTCGAAGGTAAGCCTATCCCTAACCCTCTCCTCGGTCTCGATT
CTACGCGTACCGGTCATCATCACCATCACCATTGAGTTTAAACCCGCTGATCAGCCTCGACTGTGCCTTC
TAAGGCCTGAGCTCGCTGATCAGCCTCGATCGAGGATCCAGACATGATAAGATACATTGATGAGTTTGGA
CAAACCACAACTAGAATGCAGTGAAAAAAATGCTTTATTTGTGAAATTTGTGATGCTATTGCTTTATTTG
TAACCATTATAAGCTGCAATAAACAAGTTAACAACAACAATTGCATTCATTTTATGTTTCAGGTTCAGGG
GGAGGTGTGGGAGGTTTTTTAAAGCAAGTAAAACCTCTACAAATGTGGTATGGCTGATTATGATCAGTCG
ACCGATGCCCTTGAGAGCCTTCAACCCAGTCAGCTCCTTCCGGTGGGCGCGGGGCATGACTATCGTCGCC
GCACTTATGACTGTCTTCTTTATCATGCAACTCGTAGGACAGGTGCCGGCAGCGCTCTGGGTCATTTTCG
GCGAGGACCGCTTTCGCTGGAGCGCGACGATGATCGGCCTGTCGCTTGCGGTATTCGGAATCTTGCACGC
CCTCGCTCAAGCCTTCGTCACTGGTCCCGCCACCAAACGTTTCGGCGAGAAGCAGGCCATTATCGCCGGC
ATGGCGGCCGACGCGCTGGGCTACGTCTTGCTGGCGTTCGCGACGCGAGGCTGGATGGCCTTCCCCATTA
TGATTCTTCTCGCTTCCGGCGGCATCGGGATGCCCGCGTTGCAGGCCATGCTGTCCAGGCAGGTAGATGA
CGACCATCAGGGACAGCTTCAAGGATCGCTCGCGGCTCTTACCAGCCAGCAAAAGGCCAGGAACCGTAAA
AAGGCCGCGTTGCTGGCGTTTTTCCATAGGCTCCGCCCCCCTGACGAGCATCACAAAAATCGACGCTCAA
GTCAGAGGTGGCGAAACCCGACAGGACTATAAAGATACCAGGCGTTTCCCCCTGGAAGCTCCCTCGTGCG
CTCTCCTGTTCCGACCCTGCCGCTTACCGGATACCTGTCCGCCTTTCTCCCTTCGGGAAGCGTGGCGCTT
TCTCAATGCTCACGCTGTAGGTATCTCAGTTCGGTGTAGGTCGTTCGCTCCAAGCTGGGCTGTGTGCACG
AACCCCCCGTTCAGCCCGACCGCTGCGCCTTATCCGGTAACTATCGTCTTGAGTCCAACCCGGTAAGACA
CGACTTATCGCCACTGGCAGCAGCCACTGGTAACAGGATTAGCAGAGCGAGGTATGTAGGCGGTGCTACA
GAGTTCTTGAAGTGGTGGCCTAACTACGGCTACACTAGAAGGACAGTATTTGGTATCTGCGCTCTGCTGA
AGCCAGTTACCTTCGGAAAAAGAGTTGGTAGCTCTTGATCCGGCAAACAAACCACCGCTGGTAGCGGTGG
TTTTTTTGTTTGCAAGCAGCAGATTACGCGCAGAAAAAAAGGATCTCAAGAAGATCCTTTGATCTTTTCT
ACGGGGTCTGACGCTCAGTGGAACGAAAACTCACGTTAAGGGATTTTGGTCATGAGATTATCAAAAAGGA
TCTTCACCTAGATCCTTTTAAATTAAAAATGAAGTTTTAAATCAATCTAAAGTATATATGAGTAAACTTG
GTCTGACAGTTACCAATGCTTAATCAGTGAGGCACCTATCTCAGCGATCTGTCTATTTCGTTCATCCATA
GTTGCCTGACTCCCCGTCGTGTAGATAACTACGATACGGGAGGGCTTACCATCTGGCCCCAGTGCTGCAA
TGATACCGCGAGACCCACGCTCACCGGCTCCAGATTTATCAGCAATAAACCAGCCAGCCGGAAGGGCCGA
GCGCAGAAGTGGTCCTGCAACTTTATCCGCCTCCATCCAGTCTATTAATTGTTGCCGGGAAGCTAGAGTA
AGTAGTTCGCCAGTTAATAGTTTGCGCAACGTTGTTGCCATTGCTGCAGGCATCGTGGTGTCACGCTCGT
CGTTTGGTATGGCTTCATTCAGCTCCGGTTCCCAACGATCAAGGCGAGTTACATGATCCCCCATGTTGTG
CAAAAAAGCGGTTAGCTCCTTCGGTCCTCCGATCGTTGTCAGAAGTAAGTTGGCCGCAGTGTTATCACTC
ATGGTTATGGCAGCACTGCATAATTCTCTTACTGTCATGCCATCCGTAAGATGCTTTTCTGTGACTGGTG
AGTACTCAACCAAGTCATTCTGAGAATAGTGTATGCGGCGACCGAGTTGCTCTTGCCCGGCGTCAACACG
GGATAATACCGCGCCACATAGCAGAACTTTAAAAGTGCTCATCATTGGAAAACGTTCTTCGGGGCGAAAA
CTCTCAAGGATCTTACCGCTGTTGAGATCCAGTTCGATGTAACCCACTCGTGCACCCAACTGATCTTCAG
CATCTTTTACTTTCACCAGCGTTTCTGGGTGAGCAAAAACAGGAAGGCAAAATGCCGCAAAAAAGGGAAT
AAGGGCGACACGGAAATGTTGAATACTCATACTCTTCCTTTTTCAATATTATTGAAGCATTTATCAGGGT
TATTGTCTCATGAGCGGATACATATTTGAATGTATTTAGAAAAATAAACAAATAGGGGTTCCGCGCACAT
TTCCCCGAAAAGTGCCACCTGACGTCTAAGAAACCATTATTATCATGACATTAACCTATAAAAATAGGCG
TATCACGAGGCCCTTTCGT
Features (pLannotate 1.2.2; 10 found; start..end, strand, type, name):
     56..2568    +  promoter       Ac5 promoter: Drosophila melanogaster actin 5C promoter
   2588..3304    +  CDS            EGFP: EGFP is a basic (constitutively fluorescent) green fluorescent protein published in 1996, derived from Aequorea victoria. It is reported to be a rapidly-maturing weak dimer with moderate acid sensitivity.
   3311..4765    +  CDS            TNRC6C (fragment): TNR6C_HUMAN - Also known as KIAA1582. Experimental evidence at protein level: Swiss-Prot protein existence level 1. Plays a role in RNA-mediated gene silencing by micro-RNAs (miRNAs). Required for miRNA-dependent translational repression of complementary mRNAs by argonaute family proteins. As scaffoldng protein associates with argonaute proteins bound to partially complementary mRNAs and simultaneously can recruit CCR4-NOT and PAN deadenylase complexes. From Homo sapiens (Human).
   4794..4835    +  CDS            V5 tag: epitope tag from simian virus 5
   4935..5069    -  polyA_signal   SV40 poly(A) signal: SV40 polyadenylation signal
   5092..5176    -  CDS            large T antigen (fragment): large T antigen from SV40 (simian virus 40)
   5177..5647    +  CDS            TcR (fragment): tetracycline efflux protein; tet; confers resistance to tetracycline
   5691..6279    -  rep_origin     ori: high-copy-number ColE1/pMB1/pBR322/pUC origin of replication
   6450..7310    -  CDS            AmpR: β-lactamase; bla; confers resistance to ampicillin, carbenicillin, and related antibiotics
   7311..7415    -  promoter       AmpR promoter: bla
