[The description below was written by a language model from this plasmid's Addgene catalogue record and pLannotate feature annotations shown in this document.]
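Description:
pAc5.1B-EGFP-HsTNRC6C_1207-1690-F1389A_L is an insect-cell expression plasmid of about 7.5 kb. The catalogue lists the backbone as unknown, although the name and the annotated parts point to a pAc5.1-type vector. It is propagated in E. coli through a ColE1/pUC-family origin and selected with ampicillin via the β-lactamase gene and its own promoter. The record calls it low copy even though the annotated origin is of the high-copy type. Short fragments of a tetracycline resistance gene and of SV40 large T antigen are also detected. These appear to be non-functional backbone remnants.

The expression cassette is driven by the Drosophila melanogaster actin 5C promoter, which gives strong constitutive transcription in Drosophila cell lines. It directs an N-terminal EGFP followed immediately by a fragment of human TNRC6C, a GW182-family protein. The fragment covers residues 1207–1690 and carries the F1389A point substitution. A V5 epitope sequence lies just downstream of the insert, but the record does not show whether it is read in frame or preceded by a stop codon. An SV40 polyadenylation signal follows the cassette and is annotated on the opposite strand.

TNRC6C acts as a scaffold in miRNA-mediated silencing, bridging Argonaute proteins to the deadenylase complexes. The associated publication concerns PABPC1-binding sites in GW182 proteins, so this mutant was presumably made to test one such contact, though the record does not state the effect of F1389A. The EGFP fusion is suited to localisation, pulldown or co-immunoprecipitation experiments in transfected insect cells. The depositor sequence may be theoretical rather than fully verified.
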