Addgene plasmid #146857: pAc5.1B-EGFP-HsTNRC6C_1207-1690-F1389A_L
Purpose: Insect Expression of HsTNRC6C_1207-1690-F1389A
Depositing lab: Elisa Izaurralde. Depositing organization: Max Planck Institute for Developmental Biology. Publication: Two PABPC1-binding sites in GW182 proteins promote miRNA-mediated gene silencing. Huntzinger E, Braun JE, Heimstädt S, Zekri L, Izaurralde E. EMBO J. 2010 Dec 15;29(24):4146-60. doi: 10.1038/emboj.2010.274 PubMed 21063388.
Backbone
  Vector backbone: Unknown
  Vector type: Insect Expression
Growth in bacteria
  Bacterial resistance: Ampicillin, 100 μg/mL
  Growth temperature: 37°C
  Growth strain: DH5alpha
  Copy number: Low Copy
Gene/Insert
  Gene/Insert name: HsTNRC6C_1207-1690-F1389A
  Species: H. sapiens (human)
  Entrez Gene: TNRC6C
  Cloning method: Unknown
Terms and licenses: Academic/Nonprofit Terms; Industry Terms: Not Available to Industry
Depositor comments: Plasmids from this collection were made available to the research community and donated after the lab closed. Please note that the sequence provided by the depositing laboratory may be theoretical/predicted or based on Sanger sequencing results. There may be discrepancies between sequencing results obtained by Addgene and the depositor sequence. If an Addgene verified sequence is not available, please contact before placing your order to request that our lab fully sequence the plasmid.
How to cite: pAc5.1B-EGFP-HsTNRC6C_1207-1690-F1389A_L was a gift from Elisa Izaurralde (Addgene plasmid # 146857 ; http://n2t.net/addgene:146857 ; RRID:Addgene_146857)
